>Addgene plasmid #101741 | pAK22 | addgene full sequence | sequence record 198907 | Addgene NGS Result
GGGGAATTGTGAGCGGATAACAATTCCCCTGTAGAAATAATTTTGTTTAACTTTAATAAGGAGATATACC
ATGGACCTGCTCTACACCTTGGTCATCCTCTTTTACCTGGGCGTGGCCGGGCTATTGGTCTACCTCGTGC
TGGTGCAGGAGCCCAAGCAGGGGGCCGGGGACCTCATGGGGGGCTCGGCCGACCTCTTCTCCGCCCGGGG
CGTGACGGGAGGGCTCTACCGCCTCACGGTGATCCTGGGGGTGGTCTTCGCGGCCCTGGCCTTGGTCATC
GGCCTCTGGCCCCGTTGAAAGCTTGCGGCCGCATAATGCTTAAGTCGAACAGAAAGTAATCGTATTGTAC
ACGGCCGCATAATCGAAATTAATACGACTCACTATAGGGGAATTGTGAGCGGATAACAATTCCCCATCTT
AGTATATTAGTTAAGTATAAGAAGGAGATATACATATGGACCTGCTCTACACCTTGGTCATCCTCTTTTA
CCTGGGCGTGGCCGGGCTATTGGTCTACCTCGTGCTGGTGCAGGAGCCCAAGCAGGGGGCCGGGGACCTC
ATGGGGGGCTCGGCCGACCTCTTCTCCGCCCGGGGCGTGACGGGAGGGCTCTACCGCCTCACGGTGATCC
TGGGGGTGGTCTTCGCGGCCCTGGCCTTGGTCATCGGCCTCTGGCCCCGTTGAGGTACCCTCGAGTCTGG
TAAAGAAACCGCTGCTGCGAAATTTGAACGCCAGCACATGGACTCGTCTACTAGCGCAGCTTAATTAACC
TAGGCTGCTGCCACCGCTGAGCAATAACTAGCATAACCCCTTGGGGCCTCTAAACGGGTCTTGAGGGGTT
TTTTGCTGAAACCTCAGGCATTTGAGAAGCACACGGTCACACTGCTTCCGGTAGTCAATAAACCGGTAAA
CCAGCAATAGACATAAGCGGCTATTTAACGACCCTGCCCTGAACCGACGACCGGGTCGAATTTGCTTTCG
AATTTCTGCCATTCATCCGCTTATTATCACTTATTCAGGCGTAGCAACCAGGCGTTTAAGGGCACCAATA
ACTGCCTTAAAAAAATTACGCCCCGCCCTGCCACTCATCGCAGTACTGTTGTAATTCATTAAGCATTCTG
CCGACATGGAAGCCATCACAAACGGCATGATGAACCTGAATCGCCAGCGGCATCAGCACCTTGTCGCCTT
GCGTATAATATTTGCCCATAGTGAAAACGGGGGCGAAGAAGTTGTCCATATTGGCCACGTTTAAATCAAA
ACTGGTGAAACTCACCCAGGGATTGGCTGAGACGAAAAACATATTCTCAATAAACCCTTTAGGGAAATAG
GCCAGGTTTTCACCGTAACACGCCACATCTTGCGAATATATGTGTAGAAACTGCCGGAAATCGTCGTGGT
ATTCACTCCAGAGCGATGAAAACGTTTCAGTTTGCTCATGGAAAACGGTGTAACAAGGGTGAACACTATC
CCATATCACCAGCTCACCGTCTTTCATTGCCATACGGAACTCCGGATGAGCATTCATCAGGCGGGCAAGA
ATGTGAATAAAGGCCGGATAAAACTTGTGCTTATTTTTCTTTACGGTCTTTAAAAAGGCCGTAATATCCA
GCTGAACGGTCTGGTTATAGGTACATTGAGCAACTGACTGAAATGCCTCAAAATGTTCTTTACGATGCCA
TTGGGATATATCAACGGTGGTATATCCAGTGATTTTTTTCTCCATTTTAGCTTCCTTAGCTCCTGAAAAT
CTCGATAACTCAAAAAATACGCCCGGTAGTGATCTTATTTCATTATGGTGAAAGTTGGAACCTCTTACGT
GCCGATCAACGTCTCATTTTCGCCAAAAGTTGGCCCAGGGCTTCCCGGTATCAACAGGGACACCAGGATT
TATTTATTCTGCGAAGTGATCTTCCGTCACAGGTATTTATTCGGCGCAAAGTGCGTCGGGTGATGCTGCC
AACTTACTGATTTAGTGTATGATGGTGTTTTTGAGGTGCTCCAGTGGCTTCTGTTTCTATCAGCTGTCCC
TCCTGTTCAGCTACTGACGGGGTGGTGCGTAACGGCAAAAGCACCGCCGGACATCAGCGCTAGCGGAGTG
TATACTGGCTTACTATGTTGGCACTGATGAGGGTGTCAGTGAAGTGCTTCATGTGGCAGGAGAAAAAAGG
CTGCACCGGTGCGTCAGCAGAATATGTGATACAGGATATATTCCGCTTCCTCGCTCACTGACTCGCTACG
CTCGGTCGTTCGACTGCGGCGAGCGGAAATGGCTTACGAACGGGGCGGAGATTTCCTGGAAGATGCCAGG
AAGATACTTAACAGGGAAGTGAGAGGGCCGCGGCAAAGCCGTTTTTCCATAGGCTCCGCCCCCCTGACAA
GCATCACGAAATCTGACGCTCAAATCAGTGGTGGCGAAACCCGACAGGACTATAAAGATACCAGGCGTTT
CCCCCTGGCGGCTCCCTCGTGCGCTCTCCTGTTCCTGCCTTTCGGTTTACCGGTGTCATTCCGCTGTTAT
GGCCGCGTTTGTCTCATTCCACGCCTGACACTCAGTTCCGGGTAGGCAGTTCGCTCCAAGCTGGACTGTA
TGCACGAACCCCCCGTTCAGTCCGACCGCTGCGCCTTATCCGGTAACTATCGTCTTGAGTCCAACCCGGA
AAGACATGCAAAAGCACCACTGGCAGCAGCCACTGGTAATTGATTTAGAGGAGTTAGTCTTGAAGTCATG
CGCCGGTTAAGGCTAAACTGAAAGGACAAGTTTTGGTGACTGCGCTCCTCCAAGCCAGTTACCTCGGTTC
AAAGAGTTGGTAGCTCAGAGAACCTTCGAAAAACCGCCCTGCAAGGCGGTTTTTTCGTTTTCAGAGCAAG
AGATTACGCGCAGACCAAAACGATCTCAAGAAGATCATCTTATTAATCAGATAAAATATTTCTAGATTTC
AGTGCAATTTATCTCTTCAAATGTAGCACCTGAAGTCAGCCCCATACGATATAAGTTGTAATTCTCATGT
TAGTCATGCCCCGCGCCCACCGGAAGGAGCTGACTGGGTTGAAGGCTCTCAAGGGCATCGGTCGAGATCC
CGGTGCCTAATGAGTGAGCTAACTTACATTAATTGCGTTGCGCTCACTGCCCGCTTTCCAGTCGGGAAAC
CTGTCGTGCCAGCTGCATTAATGAATCGGCCAACGCGCGGGGAGAGGCGGTTTGCGTATTGGGCGCCAGG
GTGGTTTTTCTTTTCACCAGTGAGACGGGCAACAGCTGATTGCCCTTCACCGCCTGGCCCTGAGAGAGTT
GCAGCAAGCGGTCCACGCTGGTTTGCCCCAGCAGGCGAAAATCCTGTTTGATGGTGGTTAACGGCGGGAT
ATAACATGAGCTGTCTTCGGTATCGTCGTATCCCACTACCGAGATGTCCGCACCAACGCGCAGCCCGGAC
TCGGTAATGGCGCGCATTGCGCCCAGCGCCATCTGATCGTTGGCAACCAGCATCGCAGTGGGAACGATGC
CCTCATTCAGCATTTGCATGGTTTGTTGAAAACCGGACATGGCACTCCAGTCGCCTTCCCGTTCCGCTAT
CGGCTGAATTTGATTGCGAGTGAGATATTTATGCCAGCCAGCCAGACGCAGACGCGCCGAGACAGAACTT
AATGGGCCCGCTAACAGCGCGATTTGCTGGTGACCCAATGCGACCAGATGCTCCACGCCCAGTCGCGTAC
CGTCTTCATGGGAGAAAATAATACTGTTGATGGGTGTCTGGTCAGAGACATCAAGAAATAACGCCGGAAC
ATTAGTGCAGGCAGCTTCCACAGCAATGGCATCCTGGTCATCCAGCGGATAGTTAATGATCAGCCCACTG
ACGCGTTGCGCGAGAAGATTGTGCACCGCCGCTTTACAGGCTTCGACGCCGCTTCGTTCTACCATCGACA
CCACCACGCTGGCACCCAGTTGATCGGCGCGAGATTTAATCGCCGCGACAATTTGCGACGGCGCGTGCAG
GGCCAGACTGGAGGTGGCAACGCCAATCAGCAACGACTGTTTGCCCGCCAGTTGTTGTGCCACGCGGTTG
GGAATGTAATTCAGCTCCGCCATCGCCGCTTCCACTTTTTCCCGCGTTTTCGCAGAAACGTGGCTGGCCT
GGTTCACCACGCGGGAAACGGTCTGATAAGAGACACCGGCATACTCTGCGACATCGTATAACGTTACTGG
TTTCACATTCACCACCCTGAATTGACTCTCTTCCGGGCGCTATCATGCCATACCGCGAAAGGTTTTGCGC
CATTCGATGGTGTCCGGGATCTCGACGCTCTCCCTTATGCGACTCCTGCATTAGGAAATTAATACGACTC
ACTATA
Features (pLannotate 1.2.2; 18 found; start..end, strand, type, name):
      3..27      +  protein_bind   lac operator: The lac repressor binds to the lac operator to inhibit transcription in E. coli. This inhibition can be relieved by adding lactose or isopropyl-β-D-thiogalactopyranoside (IPTG). lac repressor encoded by lacI
     42..64      +  RBS            RBS: efficient ribosome binding site from bacteriophage T7 gene 10 (Olins and Rangwala, 1989)
    370..388     +  promoter       T7 promoter: promoter for bacteriophage T7 RNA polymerase
    389..413     +  protein_bind   lac operator: The lac repressor binds to the lac operator to inhibit transcription in E. coli. This inhibition can be relieved by adding lactose or isopropyl-β-D-thiogalactopyranoside (IPTG). lac repressor encoded by lacI
    702..743     +  CDS            S-Tag (fragment): affinity and epitope tag derived from pancreatic ribonuclease A
    773..790     +  CDS            SET1 (fragment): solubility-enhancement tag derived from T7 phage gene 10B
    798..845     +  terminator     T7 terminator: transcription terminator for bacteriophage T7 RNA polymerase
   1069..1725    -  CDS            cat: CAT_ECOLX - Experimental evidence at protein level: Swiss-Prot protein existence level 1. This enzyme is an effector of chloramphenicol resistance in bacteria. From Escherichia coli. This protein is used as a marker in many commonly used cloning vectors, such as pACYC184.
   1726..1828    -  promoter       cat promoter: promoter of the E. coli cat gene encoding chloramphenicol acetyltransferase
   1949..2092    +  mobile_element IS1 (fragment): prokaryotic transposable element IS1
   2211..2266    -  rep_origin     RSF ori (fragment): Plasmids containing the RSF 1030 origin of replication can be propagated in E. coli cells that contain additional plasmids with compatible origins.
   2354..2899    -  rep_origin     p15A ori: Plasmids containing the medium-copy-number p15A origin of replication can be propagated in E. coli cells that contain a second plasmid with the ColE1 origin.
   3011..3075    -  CDS            TcR (fragment): tetracycline efflux protein; tet; confers resistance to tetracycline
   3090..3111    -  protein_bind   CAP binding site: CAP binding activates transcription in the presence of cAMP. E. coli catabolite activator protein
   3124..4206    -  CDS            lacI: lac repressor; lacI; The lac repressor binds to the lac operator to inhibit transcription in E. coli. This inhibition can be relieved by adding lactose or isopropyl-β-D-thiogalactopyranoside (IPTG).
   4207..4284    -  promoter       lacI promoter: lacI
   4292..4327    -  CDS            TcR (fragment): tetracycline efflux protein; tet; confers resistance to tetracycline
   4330..2       +  promoter       T7 promoter (across the origin): promoter for bacteriophage T7 RNA polymerase
