[The description below was written by a language model from this plasmid's Addgene catalogue record and pLannotate feature annotations shown in this document.]
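Description:
pAK22 is a bacterial expression plasmid built on the pACYCDuet-1 backbone, carrying two copies of the SecG gene from Thermus thermophilus HB8. It replicates from the p15A origin, catalogued here as low copy, and is selected with chloramphenicol through the cat gene and its native promoter. Because p15A is compatible with ColE1-type origins, the plasmid can be maintained alongside a second expression plasmid in the same E. coli cell. This fits its stated purpose of supplying SecG for production of the SecYEG protein-conducting channel, with SecY and SecE presumably provided from another construct that is not described in this record.

The feature table shows the characteristic Duet arrangement: two T7 promoters, each followed by a lac operator, with a T7 gene 10 ribosome binding site annotated after the first, and a single T7 terminator downstream of the second cassette. A lacI gene with its own promoter supplies the repressor, so expression is IPTG-inducible in hosts that provide T7 RNA polymerase. The SecG coding regions are not annotated by the automated tool. However, the unannotated stretches after each promoter/operator unit are consistent with one copy sitting in each cloning site, and the catalogue gives a combined insert of about 615 bp cloned between NcoI and KpnI. The record lists no tag on SecG, and the S-Tag and SET1 fragments detected near the terminator appear to be residual backbone sequence rather than intended fusions. The short IS1, RSF ori and TcR fragment hits likewise look like backbone remnants or partial matches. The plasmid was used in structural and functional work on bacterial Sec translocon components, including SecY–SecA fusion studies.
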