Addgene plasmid #101741: pAK22
Purpose: encoding two copies of T. thermophilus SecG for expression of SecYEG complex
Depositing lab: Tomoya Tsukazaki. Depositing organization: Nara Institute of Science and Technology. Publication: SecY-SecA fusion protein retains the ability to mediate protein transport. Sugano Y, Furukawa A, Nureki O, Tanaka Y, Tsukazaki T. PLoS One. 2017 Aug 18;12(8):e0183434. doi: 10.1371/journal.pone.0183434. eCollection 2017. PONE-D-17-20168 PubMed 28820900.
Backbone
  Vector backbone: pACYCDuet-1
  Backbone manufacturer: Novagen
  Backbone size w/o insert (bp): 3729
  Total vector size (bp): 4344
  Vector type: Bacterial Expression
Growth in bacteria
  Bacterial resistance: Chloramphenicol, 25 μg/mL
  Growth temperature: 37°C
  Growth strain: NEB Stable
  Growth instructions: Addition of 0.4% Glucose in the media.
  Copy number: Low Copy
Gene/Insert
  Gene/Insert name: Thermus thermophilus HB8 SecG x 2 (alt name: SecG)
  Species: Thermus thermophilus HB8
  Insert size (bp): 615
  GenBank ID: 3169944
  Promoter: T7
  Tag / fusion protein: NONE
  Cloning method: Restriction Enzyme; 5′ cloning site NcoI (not destroyed); 3′ cloning site KpnI (not destroyed)
  Sequencing primers: 5′ not used; 3′ GCTAGTTATTGCTCAGCGG
Terms and licenses: Academic/Nonprofit Terms; Industry Terms: Not Available to Industry
How to cite: pAK22 was a gift from Tomoya Tsukazaki (Addgene plasmid # 101741 ; http://n2t.net/addgene:101741 ; RRID:Addgene_101741)
